Addgene plasmid #32604: pCAG:myr-mRFP1
Depositing lab: Anna-Katerina Hadjantonakis. Depositing organization: Memorial Sloan-Kettering Cancer Center. Publication: Dual transgene strategy for live visualization of chromatin and plasma membrane dynamics in murine embryonic stem cells and embryonic tissues. Nowotschin S, Eakin GS, Hadjantonakis AK. Genesis. 2009 May;47(5):330-6. 10.1002/dvg.20500 PubMed 19358158.
Backbone
  Vector backbone: pCAGGS
  Backbone size w/o insert (bp): 4698
  Modifications to backbone: pCX::myr-RFP was generated by PCR of mRFP1 from pRSET-mRFP1. The resulting PCR product was cloned into a pCRII-TOPO (Invitrogen) and the insert excised with EcoRI and cloned into pCAGGS (Niwa et al., 1991).
  Vector type: Mouse Targeting
Growth in bacteria
  Bacterial resistance: Ampicillin, 100 μg/mL
  Growth temperature: 37°C
  Growth strain: DH5alpha
  Copy number: High Copy
Gene/Insert
  Gene/Insert name: myr-mRFP1
  Species: jellyfish
  Promoter: pCAGGs
  Cloning method: Restriction Enzyme; 5′ cloning site EcoR1 (not destroyed); 3′ cloning site EcoR1 (not destroyed)
  Sequencing primers: 5′ CTT GAA TTC GCC ACC ATG GGA AGC AGC AAG AGC AAG CCA AAG GCC TCC TCC GAG GAC GTC ATC AAG G; 3′ CAA GC TTC GAA TTC TTA GGC GCC
Terms and licenses: Academic/Nonprofit Terms; Industry Terms: Not Available to Industry
Depositor comments: A monomeric red fluorescent protein. Campbell et al (PNAS. 2002 Jun 11; 99:12) https://www.ncbi.nlm.nih.gov/pubmed/12060735 .
How to cite: pCAG:myr-mRFP1 was a gift from Anna-Katerina Hadjantonakis (Addgene plasmid # 32604 ; http://n2t.net/addgene:32604 ; RRID:Addgene_32604)
