[The description below was written by a language model from this plasmid's Addgene catalogue record.]
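Description:
pCAG:myr-mRFP1 is a mammalian expression plasmid built on the pCAGGS backbone (4698 bp without insert) and catalogued under the vector type "Mouse Targeting". It is maintained in E. coli as a high-copy plasmid under ampicillin selection. The record gives no feature table, so the individual backbone elements, such as the bacterial origin and polyadenylation signal, are not itemised. No mammalian selection marker is listed.

The payload is myr-mRFP1, the monomeric red fluorescent protein mRFP1 carrying an N-terminal myristoylation signal. According to the record, mRFP1 was amplified by PCR from pRSET-mRFP1, passed through a TOPO cloning vector, and then excised and inserted into pCAGGS as an EcoRI fragment. EcoRI sites are retained on both sides of the insert. Expression is driven by the pCAGGS promoter, the strong CAG-type hybrid promoter generally used for ubiquitous, high-level expression in mammalian cells and mouse tissues. A myristoylation tag directs lipid modification of the protein and anchors it to membranes, so the red fluorescence outlines the plasma membrane instead of filling the cytoplasm. The catalogue lists the insert species as jellyfish, although mRFP1 is generally known as an engineered monomeric derivative of DsRed from a Discosoma coral.

The associated publication describes a dual-transgene strategy for live imaging of chromatin and plasma membrane dynamics in mouse embryonic stem cells and embryonic tissues. In that setting this construct serves as the membrane label, which allows cell shape, boundaries and movement to be followed in living cells. It is intended to be paired with a spectrally distinct chromatin reporter.
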