>Addgene plasmid #32604 | pCAG:myr-mRFP1 | depositor partial sequence | sequence record 39693 | CAG primer
NNNNNNNNNNNNNNNNNNNNNNNNGNNAANGTTCTTCGGGGCGAAAACTCTCAAGGATCTTACCGCTGTT
GAGATCCAGTTCGATNNNNNNNACTCGTGCACCCAACTGATCTTCAGCATCTTTTACTTTCNCCAGCGTT
TCTGGGTGAGCAAAAACAGGAAGGCAAAATGCCGCAAAAAAGGGAATAAGGGCGACACGGAAATGTTGAA
TACTCATACTCTTCCTTTTTCAATATTATTGAAGCATTTATCAGGGTTATTGTCTCATGAGCGGATACAT
ATTTGAATGTATTTAGAAAAATAAACAAATAGGGGTTCCGCGCACATTTCCCCGAAAAGTGCCACCTGGG
TCGACATTGATTATTGACTAGTTATTAATAGTAATCAATTACGGGGTCATTAGTTCATAGCCCATATATG
GAGTTCCGCGTTACATAACTTACGGTAAATGGCCCGCCTGGCTGACCGCCCAACGACCCCCGCCCATTGA
CGTCAATAATGACGTATGTTCCCATAGTAACGCCAATAGGGACTTTCCATTGACGTCAATGGGTGGAGTA
TTTACGGTAAACTGCCCACTTGGCAGTACATCAAGTGTATCATATGCCAAGTACGCCCCCTATTGACGTC
AATGACGGTAAATGGCCCGCCTGGCATTATGCCCAGTACATGACCTTATGGGACTTTCCTACTTGGCAGT
ACATCTACGTATTAGTCATCGCTATTACCATGGTCGAGGTGAGCCCCACGTTCTGCTTCACTCTCCCCAT
CTCCCCCCCCTCCCCACCCCCAATTTTGTATTTATTTATTTTTTAATTATTTTGTGCANCGATGGNGGCG
GGGGGGGGGGGGGGNNNCNCCCCNNNNGGNTCNNNNNGNGNNNANNNNNNNNNCGNNNNNNNNNAANANN
NNNNGNNNCNNNNNTCNAAANCGNNNNNNTCCAANNTTNNCTNTNNNGNNAGNN
