>Addgene plasmid #32604 | pCAG:myr-mRFP1 | addgene partial sequence | sequence record 42472 | Bglob-pA-R 5'-ttttggcagagggaaaaaga-3'
TTGGCCACACCAGCCACCACCTTCTGATAGGCAGCCTGCACCTGAGGAGTGAATTCTTATTGCGCCGGTG
GAGTGGCGGCCCTCGGCGCGCTCGTACTGTTCCACGATGGTGTAGTCCTCGTTGTGGGAGGTGATGTCCA
GCTTGATGTCGGTCTTGTAGGCGCCGGGCAGCTGCACGGGCTTCTTGGCCATGTAGGTGGTCTTGACCTC
GGCGTCGTAGTGGCCGCCGTCCTTCAGCTTCAGCCTCATCTTGATCTCGCCCTTCAGGGCGCCGTCCTCG
GGGTACATCCGCTCGGTGGAGGCCTCCCAGCCCATGGTCTTCTTCTGCATTACGGGGCCGTCGGAGGGGA
AGTTGGTGCCGCGCAGCTTCACCTTGTAGATGAACTCGCCGTCCTGCAGGGAGGAGTCCTGGGTCACGGT
CACCACGCCGCCGTCCTCGAAGTTCATCACGCGCTCCCACTTGAAGCCCTCGGGGAAAGGACAGCTTCAA
GTAGTCGGGGATGTCGGCGGGGTGCTTCACGTAGGCCTTGGAGCCGTACTGGAACTGAGGGGACAGGATG
TCCCAGGCGAAGGGCAGGGGGCCGCCCTTGGTCACCTTCAGCTTGGCGGTCTGGGTGCCCTCGTAGGGGC
GGCCCTCGCCCTCGCCCTCGATCTCGAACTCGTGGCCGTTCACGGAGCCCTCCATGCGCACCTTGAAGCG
CATGAACTCCTTGATGACGTCCTCGGAGGAGGCCTTTGGCTTGCTCTTGCTGCTTCCCATGGTGGCGAAT
TCTTTGCCAAAATGATGAGACAGCACAATAACCAG
