>Addgene plasmid #32604 | pCAG:myr-mRFP1 | addgene partial sequence | sequence record 43172 | pCAG-F 5'-GCAACGTGCTGGTTATTGTG-3'
GGGAAGCAGCAAGAGCAAGCCAAAGGCCTCCTCCGAGGACGTCATCAAGGAGTTCATGCGCTTCAAGGTG
CGCATGGAGGGCTCCGTGAACGGCCACGAGTTCGAGATCGAGGGCGAGGGCGAGGGCCGCCCCTACGAGG
GCACCCAGACCGCCAAGCTGAAGGTGACCAAGGGCGGCCCCCTGCCCTTCGCCTGGGACATCCTGTCCCC
TCAGTTCCAGTACGGCTCCAAGGCCTACGTGAAGCACCCCGCCGACATCCCCGACTACTTGAAGCTGTCC
TTCCCCGAGGGCTTCAAGTGGGAGCGCGTGATGAACTTCGAGGACGGCGGCGTGGTGACCGTGACCCAGG
ACTCCTCCCTGCAGGACGGCGAGTTCATCTACAAGGTGAAGCTGCGCGGCACCAACTTCCCCTCCGACGG
CCCCGTAATGCAGAAGAAGACCATGGGCTGGGAGGCCTCCACCGAGCGGATGTACCCCGAGGACGGCGCC
CTGAAGGGCGAGATCAAGATGAGGCTGAAGCTGAAGGACGGCGGCCACTACGACGCCGAGGTCAAGACCA
CCTACATGGCCAAGAAGCCCGTGCAGCTGCCCGGCGCCTACAAGACCGACATCAAGCTGGACATCACCTC
CCACAACGAGGACTACACCATCGTGGAACAGTACGAGCGCGCCGAGGGCCGCCACTCCACCGGCGCCTAA
GAATTCACTCCTCAGGTGCAGGCTGCCTATCAGAANGTGGTGGCTGGTGTGGCCAATGCCCTGGCTCACA
AATACCACTGAGATCTTTTTCCCTCTGCCAAAAATTATGGGGACATCATGAAGCCCCTTGAGCATCTGAC
TTCTGGCTAATAAAGGAAATT
